>Addgene plasmid #174347 | C078 | addgene full sequence | sequence record 343308 | Addgene NGS Result
GGGGAATACAAGCTTCTTGTTCTTTTTGCAGAAGCTCAGAATAAACGCTCAACTTTGGCAGATCTGAACA
TGAACGCAACCAGAGCCGAATACCCGCTGGCATCTCTTTATATAGGGGACCTCCACCCCGACGTGACGGA
AGCGATGCTGTATGAGAAGTTTTCTCCAGCGGGGCCCATCATGTCTATAAGAGTGTGTCGAGATATTGCT
ACTCGCCGGTCCCTTGGCTATGCCTACATTAATTTCCAGCAGCCGGCTGATGCTGAGCGGGCCTTGGATA
CAATGAATTTTGAGGTTATTAAAGGCAGGCCAATCCGAATCATGTGGTCCCAGAGAGATCCGGGCCTTCG
AAAATCGGGTGTAGGGAATGTATTTATTAAAAATTTAGACGACTCCATCGACAACAAAGCCCTGTATGAC
ACTTTCTCAGCGTTTGGAGATATTTTATCTTGTAAGGTGGTTTGCGATGAATACGGATCTCGAGGTTATG
GTTTCGTACATTTTGAGACCCAAGAAGCTGCCAATCGAGCGATTCAGACTATGAATGGGATGTTGCTCAA
CGACCGCAAAGTGTTTGTGGGCCATTTTAAATCACGGAGGGAAAGAGAATTAGAATATGGGGCAAAAGTC
ATGGAATTTACCAACGTGTACATCAAGAACTTCGGGGAGGATATGGACGATAAAAGACTTAAAGAAATAT
TTTCTGCCTTTGGAAATACGTTAAGCGTTAAAGTAATGATGGATAATAGTGGTCGATCCCGGGGTTTTGG
TTTTGTTAATTATGGAAATCACGAAGAAGCACAAAAAGCAGTTACTGAGATGAACGGTAAAGAAGTAAAC
GGTCGAATGGTTTACGTAGGCAGAGCTCAGAAGAGGATAGAACGGCAGGGCGAGTTAAAACGCAAGTTCG
AACAAATCAAGCAAGAACGAATCAACCGCTATCAGGGTGTTAATTTGTATGTTAAAAACCTGGACGATGG
TATCGATGATGACCGGCTCAGAAAGGAGTTCTCGCCGTATGGTACCATTACCAGTACAAAGGTAATGACT
GAAGGAGGCCATAGTAAAGGCTTTGGTTTTGTTTGCTTCTCCTCCCCAGAAGAAGCCACTAAAGCAGTCA
CAGAAATGAACGGGAGGATAGTCAGTACGAAGCCTCTATATGTTGCACTTGCACAAAGGAAGGAAGAACG
GAAGGCAATTCTTACCAATCAGTACATGCAGAGACTAGCCACTATGAGGGCGATGCCTGGTCCTCTCCTT
GGGTCCTTCCAGCAACCTGCTAATTATTTCTTGCCTACAATGCCACAGCCTTCAAACAGAGCATTTTATA
GTCCAAATCCTGTTGCTCCTGTTCGTCCAGCTCCTCAGTGGGCTTCCCACCAGTCCAGGCCTCCACAGTA
CCAACCACCAGCCCCATTAATGAGGGCGGTGCCACCAAGAAGGATGCATTCAAATATCAGTACAATGAAG
CAGGCATCAACACAAGTACCCAGGGTGCCTCTGCAGAGTCAAAGAGTAGCAAACATTGGCACTCAAACAG
CTGGAGCTCGGGCCCAAGTAAACGCGTCCATAATGCGCGCAATGCCACATTACAAGTATTCCTGTGGCGT
GAGGAACGTGCAGCCTATAGGAAGCTCTGCTCATCTGCAACAGGTACTGGAACCTGCAGTTCTGATGCAA
GGACAAGAACCGCTAACTGCATCTCTGCTTGCAGCTGCCCCACTGCAGGAACAGAAACAAATACTCGGGG
AACGTATTTACCCGTTAATACATGAAATGCATCCGACGTTAGCCGGAAAGATAACGGGAATGCTGCTGGA
AATTGATAACTCTGAGCTACTGCATATGCTGGAGTCACCAGAGTCTCTGCATTCAAAGGTGGAAGAGGCA
GTGGCGGTCCTGCAAGCCCACCAAGCCAAGGAAAGTGCTCCGAAAAGTGCTCCGCAGTCTCTGATCGATT
ACAAGGATGACGACGATAAGTAAACCAGCCTCAAGAACACCCGAATGGAGTCTCTAAGCTACATAATACC
AACTTACACTTTACAAAATGTTGTCCCCCAAAATGTAGCCATTCGTATCTGCTCCTAATAAAAAGAAAGT
TTCTTCACATTCTGGCGTAGATCCAGACATGAAAAAAAAAAAAAAAAAAAAAAAAAAAAAAAAAAAAAAA
AAAAAAAAAAAAAAAAAAAAAAAAAAAAAAAAAAAAAAAAAAAAAAAAAAAAAAAAAAAAACAGTAGGGT
TGTAAAGGTTTTTCTTTTCCTGAGAAAACAACCTTTTGTTTTCTCAGGTTTTGCTTTTTGGCCTTTCCCT
AGCTTTAAAAAAAAAAAAAGCAAAAGCTAGCCATGGTCCCAGCCTCCTCGCTGGCGGCTAGTGGGCAACA
TGCTTCGGCATGGCGAATGGGACGCGGCCGCATGCATAAGCTTGAGTATTCTATAGTGTCACCTAAATAG
CTTGGCGTAATCATGGTCATAGCTGTTTCCTGTGTGAAATTGTTATCCGCTCACAATTCCACACAACATA
CGAGCCGGAAGCATAAAGTGTAAAGCCTGGGGTGCCTAATGAGTGAGCTAACTCACATTAATTGCGTTGC
GCTCACTGCCCGCTTTCCAGTCGGGAAACCTGTCGTGCCAGCTGCATTAATGAATCGGCCAACGCGCGGG
GAGAGGCGGTTTGCGTATTGGGCGCTCTTCCGCTTCCTCGCTCACTGACTCGCTGCGCTCGGTCGTTCGG
CTGCGGCGAGCGGTATCAGCTCACTCAAAGGCGGTAATACGGTTATCCACAGAATCAGGGGATAACGCAG
GAAAGAACATGTGAGCAAAAGGCCAGCAAAAGGCCAGGAACCGTAAAAAGGCCGCGTTGCTGGCGTTTTT
CCATAGGCTCCGCCCCCCTGACGAGCATCACAAAAATCGACGCTCAAGTCAGAGGTGGCGAAACCCGACA
GGACTATAAAGATACCAGGCGTTTCCCCCTGGAAGCTCCCTCGTGCGCTCTCCTGTTCCGACCCTGCCGC
TTACCGGATACCTGTCCGCCTTTCTCCCTTCGGGAAGCGTGGCGCTTTCTCATAGCTCACGCTGTAGGTA
TCTCAGTTCGGTGTAGGTCGTTCGCTCCAAGCTGGGCTGTGTGCACGAACCCCCCGTTCAGCCCGACCGC
TGCGCCTTATCCGGTAACTATCGTCTTGAGTCCAACCCGGTAAGACACGACTTATCGCCACTGGCAGCAG
CCACTGGTAACAGGATTAGCAGAGCGAGGTATGTAGGCGGTGCTACAGAGTTCTTGAAGTGGTGGCCTAA
CTACGGCTACACTAGAAGAACAGTATTTGGTATCTGCGCTCTGCTGAAGCCAGTTACCTTCGGAAAAAGA
GTTGGTAGCTCTTGATCCGGCAAACAAACCACCGCTGGTAGCGGTGGTTTTTTTGTTTGCAAGCAGCAGA
TTACGCGCAGAAAAAAAGGATCTCAAGAAGATCCTTTGATCTTTTCTACGGGGTCTGACGCTCAGTGGAA
CGAAAACTCACGTTAAGGGATTTTGGTCATGAGATTATCAAAAAGGATCTTCACCTAGATCCTTTTAAAT
TAAAAATGAAGTTTTAAATCAATCTAAAGTATATATGAGTAAACTTGGTCTGACAGTTACCAATGCTTAA
TCAGTGAGGCACCTATCTCAGCGATCTGTCTATTTCGTTCATCCATAGTTGCCTGACTCCCCGTCGTGTA
GATAACTACGATACGGGAGGGCTTACCATCTGGCCCCAGTGCTGCAATGATACCGCGAGACCCACGCTCA
CCGGCTCCAGATTTATCAGCAATAAACCAGCCAGCCGGAAGGGCCGAGCGCAGAAGTGGTCCTGCAACTT
TATCCGCCTCCATCCAGTCTATTAATTGTTGCCGGGAAGCTAGAGTAAGTAGTTCGCCAGTTAATAGTTT
GCGCAACGTTGTTGCCATTGCTACAGGCATCGTGGTGTCACGCTCGTCGTTTGGTATGGCTTCATTCAGC
TCCGGTTCCCAACGATCAAGGCGAGTTACATGATCCCCCATGTTGTGCAAAAAAGCGGTTAGCTCCTTCG
GTCCTCCGATCGTTGTCAGAAGTAAGTTGGCCGCAGTGTTATCACTCATGGTTATGGCAGCACTGCATAA
TTCTCTTACTGTCATGCCATCCGTAAGATGCTTTTCTGTGACTGGTGAGTACTCAACCAAGTCATTCTGA
GAATAGTGTATGCGGCGACCGAGTTGCTCTTGCCCGGCGTCAATACGGGATAATACCGCGCCACATAGCA
GAACTTTAAAAGTGCTCATCATTGGAAAACGTTCTTCGGGGCGAAAACTCTCAAGGATCTTACCGCTGTT
GAGATCCAGTTCGATGTAACCCACTCGTGCACCCAACTGATCTTCAGCATCTTTTACTTTCACCAGCGTT
TCTGGGTGAGCAAAAACAGGAAGGCAAAATGCCGCAAAAAAGGGAATAAGGGCGACACGGAAATGTTGAA
TACTCATACTCTTCCTTTTTCAATATTATTGAAGCATTTATCAGGGTTATTGTCTCATGAGCGGATACAT
ATTTGAATGTATTTAGAAAAATAAACAAATAGGGGTTCCGCGCACATTTCCCCGAAAAGTGCCACCTGAC
GTCTAAGAAACCATTATTATCATGACATTAACCTATAAAAATAGGCGTATCACGAGGCCCTTTCGTCTCG
CGCGTTTCGGTGATGACGGTGAAAACCTCTGACACATGCAGCTCCCGGAGACGGTCACAGCTTGTCTGTA
AGCGGATGCCGGGAGCAGACAAGCCCGTCAGGGCGCGTCAGCGGGTGTTGGCGGGTGTCGGGGCTGGCTT
AACTATGCGGCATCAGAGCAGATTGTACTGAGAGTGCACCATATGCGGTGTGAAATACCGCACAGATGCG
TAAGGAGAAAATACCGCATCAGGAAATTGTAAGCGTTAATATTTTGTTAAAATTCGCGTTAAATTTTTGT
TAAATCAGCTCATTTTTTAACCAATAGGCCGAAATCGGCAAAATCCCTTATAAATCAAAAGAATAGACCG
AGATAGGGT
[37 nt withheld, positions 5050-5086]
AAAGAACGTGGACTCCAACGTCAAAGG
[49 nt withheld, positions 5114-5162]
T
[91 nt withheld, positions 5164-5254]
G
[124 nt withheld, positions 5256-5379]
CCATTCGCCATTCAGGCTGCGCAACTGTTGGGAAGGGCGATCGGTGCGGGCCTCTTCGCTATTACGCCAG
CTGGCGAAAGGGGGATGTGCTGCAAGGCGATTAAGTTGGGTAACGCCAGGGTTTTCCCAGTCACGACGTT
GTAAAACGACGGCCAGTGAATTGTAATACGACTCACTATA
Features (pLannotate 1.2.2; 17 found; start..end, strand, type, name):
     16..58      +  5'UTR          Xenopus globin 5'-UTR: translational enhancer from the 5'-UTR of the major beta-globin gene of Xenopus laevis
     70..1956    +  CDS            epabp-b: EPABB_XENLA - Experimental evidence at transcript level: Swiss-Prot protein existence level 2. Binds and protects the poly(A) tail of mRNA with or without an AU-rich element (ARE) and prevents mRNA deadenylation. Stimulates the translation of mRNAs to which it is bound during early development (By similarity). From Xenopus laevis (African clawed frog).
   1953..1980    +  CDS            3xFLAG (fragment): three tandem FLAG® epitope tags
   1983..2108    +  3'UTR          Xenopus globin 3'-UTR: 3'-UTR of the major beta-globin gene of Xenopus laevis
   2430..2448    -  promoter       SP6 promoter: promoter for bacteriophage SP6 RNA polymerase
   2490..2506    -  protein_bind   lac operator: The lac repressor binds to the lac operator to inhibit transcription in E. coli. This inhibition can be relieved by adding lactose or isopropyl-β-D-thiogalactopyranoside (IPTG). lac repressor encoded by lacI
   2514..2544    -  promoter       lac promoter: promoter for the E. coli lac operon
   2559..2580    -  protein_bind   CAP binding site: CAP binding activates transcription in the presence of cAMP. E. coli catabolite activator protein
   2593..2685    -  CDS            lacI (fragment): lac repressor; lacI; The lac repressor binds to the lac operator to inhibit transcription in E. coli. This inhibition can be relieved by adding lactose or isopropyl-β-D-thiogalactopyranoside (IPTG).
   2868..3456    -  rep_origin     ori: high-copy-number ColE1/pMB1/pBR322/pUC origin of replication
   3627..4487    -  CDS            AmpR: β-lactamase; bla; confers resistance to ampicillin, carbenicillin, and related antibiotics
   4488..4592    -  promoter       AmpR promoter: bla
   4687..4722    +  CDS            rop (fragment): Rop protein, which maintains plasmids at low copy number; rop
   4824..4923    +  misc_feature   bom (fragment): basis of mobility region from pBR322
   4951..5379    -  rep_origin     f1 ori (sequence partly withheld): f1 bacteriophage origin of replication; arrow indicates direction of (+) strand synthesis
   5383..5540    -  CDS            lacZα (fragment): LacZα fragment of β-galactosidase; lacZ fragment
   5543..2       +  promoter       T7 promoter (across the origin): promoter for bacteriophage T7 RNA polymerase
