[The description below was written by a language model from this plasmid's Addgene catalogue record and pLannotate feature annotations shown in this document.]
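Description:
C078 is an in vitro transcription template built on the pGEM-11Zf backbone, made to produce mRNA for overexpressing the Xenopus laevis embryonic poly(A)-binding protein (ePAB) in frog oocytes. It is propagated in E. coli through a high-copy ColE1/pUC-type origin with ampicillin selection (AmpR under its own bla promoter). It also retains typical pGEM remnants: an f1 phage origin, lacZα and lacI fragments, the lac promoter/operator with its CAP site, and short rop and bom fragments.

The transcription unit begins at a T7 promoter that spans the numbering origin of the sequence. This promoter reads into the Xenopus β-globin 5'-UTR, a translational enhancer, and then into the ePAB coding sequence, which the annotation matches to epabp-b. According to the record, the open reading frame carries a set of silent mutations relative to the reference transcript. It is fused at its C-terminus to a FLAG epitope, which the feature table detects as a partial match to 3xFLAG, consistent with a shorter FLAG tag for detecting or purifying the protein. The Xenopus β-globin 3'-UTR follows the tag. The depositor comments describe a templated poly(A) region that is not annotated in the feature table; it presumably lies in the unannotated stretch downstream of the 3'-UTR. That tract may be unstable during bacterial propagation, so its recorded length may not be accurate and individual clones need to be checked. An SP6 promoter from the backbone sits beyond the insert in the opposite orientation, so it would not yield sense mRNA.

T7 run-off transcripts from this template are intended for introduction into oocytes, in work on the coupling between poly(A)-tail length and translational efficiency.
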