Addgene plasmid #174347: C078
Purpose: Template for making mRNA for overexpressing frog ePAB (C-FLAG) in frog oocytes
Depositing lab: David Bartel. Depositing organization: Whitehead Institute for Biomedical Research. Publication: The molecular basis of coupling between poly(A)-tail length and translational efficiency. Xiang K, Bartel DP. Elife. 2021 Jul 2;10. pii: 66493. doi: 10.7554/eLife.66493. PubMed 34213414.
Backbone
  Vector backbone: pGEM_11Zf
  Vector type: in vitro transcription template
Growth in bacteria
  Bacterial resistance: Ampicillin, 100 μg/mL
  Growth temperature: 30°C
  Growth strain: NEB Stable
  Copy number: Unknown
Gene/Insert
  Gene/Insert name: ePAB
  Species: X. laevis (frog)
  Mutation: 13 silent mutations: G243A, A273G, G339A, C345G, G870C, A1134T, G1155A, C1173G, C1279T, C1284T, T1332C, A1434G, C1536T, C1569T
  GenBank ID: NM_001091882.1
  Tag / fusion protein: FLAG (C terminal on insert)
Terms and licenses: Academic/Nonprofit Terms; Industry Terms: Not Available to Industry
Depositor comments: The absolute length of the poly(A) region may not be accurate. The poly(A) region may not be completely maintained during amplification from bacteria. Single clones need to be screened to verify poly(A) length.
How to cite: C078 was a gift from David Bartel (Addgene plasmid # 174347 ; http://n2t.net/addgene:174347 ; RRID:Addgene_174347)
